>Addgene plasmid #134418 | S3_006_026_096 | addgene full sequence | sequence record 266910 | Addgene NGS Result
GATCCAAAAAAGAAGAGAAAGGTATAACTCGAGTGGCATTGAATTGAATTGAAATCGATAGATCAATTTT
TTTCTTTTCTCTTTCCCCATCCTTTACGCTAAAATAATAGTTTATTTTATTTTTTGAATATTTTTTATTT
ATATACGTATATATAGACTATTATTTATCTTTTAATGATTATTAAGATTTTTATTAAAAAAAAATTCGCT
CCTCTTTTAATGCCTTTATGCAGTTTTTTTTTCCCATTCGATATTTCTATGTGCTGCCAAACCAGATGTC
AACACAGCTACAACGAAGCTTCGTCTTTTCTTGAAGAAAAGAGGAAGCTCGCTAAATGGGATTCCACTTT
CCGTTCCCTGCCAGCTGATGGAAAAAGGTTAGTGGAACGATGAAGAATAAAAAGAGAGATCCACTGAGGT
GAAATTTCAGCTGACAGCGAGTTTCATGATCGTGATGAACAATGGTAACGAGTTGTGGCTGTTGCCAGGG
AGGGTGGTTCTCACCAAATCGCTACTTGGGTTTGAGATTGGTAAAATTGATTGTTTGGATGGCAATCATC
TATGGAATGGATATTATATAACAAAGAAGAAATAATGAACTGATTCTCTTCCTCCTTCTTGTCCTTTCTT
AATTCTGTTGTAATTACCTTCCTTTGTAATTTTTTTTGTAATTATTCTTCTTAATAATCCAAACAAACAC
ACATATTACAATAAGATCTATGGTTTCAAAGGGCGAAGAAGACAATATGGCTATTATTAAGGAATTCATG
AGATTCAAGGTCCACATGGAAGGTTCTGTCAACGGTCACGAATTCGAAATTGAAGGTGAAGGTGAAGGTA
GACCATACGAAGGTACCCAAACCGCTAAGTTGAAGGTCACCAAGGGTGGTCCATTGCCATTCGCTTGGGA
TATTTTGTCTCCACAATTCATGTACGGTTCTAAGGCTTACGTCAAGCACCCAGCTGATATTCCAGATTAC
TTGAAGTTGTCTTTCCCAGAAGGTTTCAAGTGGGAAAGAGTCATGAACTTCGAAGATGGTGGTGTCGTCA
CCGTCACCCAAGATTCTTCTTTGCAAGATGGTGAATTCATTTACAAGGTCAAGTTGAGAGGTACCAACTT
CCCATCTGATGGTCCAGTCATGCAAAAGAAGACCATGGGTTGGGAAGCTTCTTCTGAAAGAATGTACCCA
GAAGATGGTGCTTTGAAGGGTGAAATTAAGCAAAGATTGAAGTTGAAGGATGGTGGTCACTACGATGCTG
AAGTCAAGACCACCTACAAGGCTAAGAAGCCAGTCCAATTGCCAGGTGCTTACAACGTCAACATTAAGTT
GGATATTACCTCTCACAACGAAGATTACACCATTGTCGAACAATACGAAAGAGCTGAAGGTAGACACTCT
ACCGGTGGTATGGATGAATTGTACAAGTAAATCCTAACTCGAGATAAAGCAATCTTGATGAGGATAATGA
TTTTTTTTTGAATATACATAAATACTACCGTTTTTCTGCTAGATTTTGTGATGACGTAAATAAGTACATA
TTACTTTTTAAGCCAAGACAAGATTAAGCATTAACTTTACCCTTTTCTTTCTAAGTTTCAATATTAGTTA
TCACTGTTTAAAAGTTATGGCGAGAACGTCGGCGGTTAAAATATATTACCCTGAACGGCTGAGCAGTTAC
AGAGATGTTACGAACCACTAGTGCACTGCAGTACACGGTTTCCTTGAAATTTTTTTGATTCGGTAATCTC
CGAACAGAAGGAAGAACGAAGGAAGGAGCACAGACTTAGATTGGTATATATACGCATATGTAGTGTTGAA
GAAACATGAAATTGCCCAGTATTCTTAACCCAACTGCACAGAACAAAAACGTGCAGGAAACGAAGATAAA
TCATGTCGAAAGCTACATATAAGGAACGTGCTGCTACTCATCCTAGTCCTGTTGCTGCCAAGCTATTTAA
TATCATGCACGAAAAGCAAACAAACTTGTGTGCTTCATTGGATGTTCGTACCACCAAGGAATTACTGGAG
TTAGTTGAAGCATTAGGTCCCAAAATTTGTTTACTAAAAACACATGTGGATATCTTGACTGATTTTTCCA
TGGAGGGCACAGTTAAGCCGCTAAAGGCATTATCCGCCAAGTACAATTTTTTACTCTTCGAGGACAGAAA
ATTTGCTGACATTGGTAATACAGTCAAATTGCAGTACTCTGCGGGTGTATACAGAATAGCAGAATGGGCA
GACATTACGAATGCACACGGTGTGGTGGGCCCAGGTATTGTTAGCGGTTTGAAGCAGGCGGCAGAAGAAG
TAACAAAGGAACCTAGAGGCCTTTTGATGTTAGCAGAATTGTCATGCAAGGGCTCCCTATCTACTGGAGA
ATATACTAAGGGTACTGTTGACATTGCGAAGAGCGACAAAGATTTTGTTATCGGCTTTATTGCTCAAAGA
GACATGGGTGGAAGAGATGAAGGTTACGATTGGTTGATTATGACACCCGGTGTGGGTTTAGATGACAAGG
GAGATGCATTGGGTCAACAGTATAGAACCGTGGATGATGTGGTTTCTACAGGATCTGACATTATTATTGT
TGGAAGAGGACTATTTGCAAAGGGAAGGGATGCTAAGGTAGAGGGTGAACGTTACAGAAAAGCAGGCTGG
GAAGCATATTTGAGAAGATGCGGCCAGCAAAACTAAAAAACTGTATTATAAGTAAATGCATGTATACTAA
ACTCACAAATTAGAGCTTCAATTTAATTATATCAGTTATTACCCGAGTATCACGTGCTATAAAAATAATT
ATAATTTAAATTTTTTAATATAAATATATAAATTAAAAATAGAAAGTAAAAAAAGAAATTAAAGAAAAAA
TAGTTTTTGTTTTCCGAAGATGTAAAAGACTCTAGGGGGATCGCCAACAAATACTACCTTTTATCTTGCT
CTTCCTGCTCTCAGGTATTAATGCCGAATTGTTTCATCTTGTCTGTGTAGAAAACCACACACGAAAATCC
TGTGATTTTACATTTTACTTATCGTTAATCGAATGTATATCTATTTAATCTGCTTTTCTTGTCTAATAAA
TATATATGTAAAGTACGCTTTTTGTTGAAATTTTTTAAACCTTTGTTTATTTTTTTTTCTTCATTCCGTA
ACTCTTCTACCTTCTTTATTTACTTTCTAAAATCCAAATACAAAACATAAAAATAAATAAACACAGAGTA
AATTCCCAAATTATTCCATCATTAAAAGATACGAGGCGCGTGTAAGTTACAGGCAAGCGATCCGTCCCGA
GCGGCCGCGTGTTACAACCAATTAACCAATTCTGATTAGAAAAACTCATCGAGCATCAAATGAAACTGCA
ATTTATTCATATCAGGATTATCAATACCATATTTTTGAAAAAGCCGTTTCTGTAATGAAGGAGAAAACTC
ACCGAGGCAGTTCCATAGGATGGCAAGATCCTGGTATCGGTCTGCGATTCCGACTCGTCCAACATCAATA
CAACCTATTAATTTCCCCTCGTCAAAAATAAGGTTATCAAGTGAGAAATCACCATGAGTGACGACTGAAT
CCGGTGAGAATGGCAAAAGCTTATGCATTTCTTTCCAGACTTGTTCAACAGGCCAGCCATTACGCTCGTC
ATCAAAATCACTCGCATCAACCAAACCGTTATTCATTCGTGATTGCGCCTGAGCGAGGCGAAATACGCGA
TCGCTGTTAAAAGGACAATTACAAACAGGAATCGAATGCAACCGGCGCAGGAACACTGCCAGCGCATCAA
CAATATTTTCACCTGAATCAGGATATTCTTCTAATACCTGGAATGCTGTTTTCCCGGGGATCGCAGTGGT
GAGTAACCATGCATCATCAGGAGTACGGATAAAATGCTTGATGGTCGGAAGAGGCATAAATTCCGTCAGC
CAGTTTAGTCTGACCATCTCATCTGTAACATCATTGGCAACGCTACCTTTGCCATGTTTCAGAAACAACT
CTGGCGCATCGGGCTTCCCATACAATCGATAGATTGTCGCACCTGATTGCCCGACATTATCGCGAGCCCA
TTTATACCCATATAAATCAGCATCCATGTTGGAATTTAATCGCGGCCTGGAGCAAGACGTTTCCCGTTGA
ATATGGCTCATAACACCCCTTGTATTACTGTTTATGTAAGCAGACAGTTTTATTGTTCATGATGATATAT
TTTTATCTTGTGCAATGTAACATCAGAGATTTTGAGACACAACGTGGCTTTGTTGAATAAATCGAACTTT
TGCTGAGTTGAAGGATCAGTCATGACCAAAATCCCTTAACGTGAGTTTTCGTTCCACTGAGCGTCAGACC
CCGTAGAAAAGATCAAAGGATCTTCTTGAGATCCTTTTTTTCTGCGCGTAATCTGCTGCTTGCAAACAAA
AAAACCACCGCTACCAGCGGTGGTTTGTTTGCCGGATCAAGAGCTACCAACTCTTTTTCCGAAGGTAACT
GGCTTCAGCAGAGCGCAGATACCAAATACTGTTCTTCTAGTGTAGCCGTAGTTAGGCCACCACTTCAAGA
ACTCTGTAGCACCGCCTACATACCTCGCTCTGCTAATCCTGTTACCAGTGGCTGCTGCCAGTGGCGATAA
GTCGTGTCTTACCGGGTTGGACTCAAGACGATAGTTACCGGATAAGGCGCAGCGGTCGGGCTGAACGGGG
GGTTCGTGCACACAGCCCAGCTTGGAGCGAACGACCTACACCGAACTGAGATACCTACAGCGTGAGCTAT
GAGAAAGCGCCACGCTTCCCGAAGGGAGAAAGGCGGACAGGTATCCGGTAAGCGGCAGGGTCGGAACAGG
AGAGCGCACGAGGGAGCTTCCAGGGGGAAACGCCTGGTATCTTTATAGTCCTGTCGGGTTTCGCCACCTC
TGACTTGAGCGTCGATTTTTGTGATGCTCGTCAGGGGGGCGGAGCCTATGGAAAAACGCCAGCAACGCGG
CCTTTTTACGGTTCCTGGCCTTTTGCTGGCCTTTTGCTCACATGTTCTTTCCTGCGTTATCCCCTGATTC
TGTGGATAACCGTGCGGCCGCCCCTGAATTCGCATCTAGACTGAACTGGCCGATAATTGCAGACGAACGG
TGTTGTTATCCGATACAACCGGATATTTTTCTTTTAATGAGTCTAAACCGTGATAGCTTCAGGTTAATAC
AATCAAAAAAAGCTCAAATATTCTTTTAATGCCGCGTTCACAGATTCCAATTGAATACAACTAGGTAGTT
CATTATATGAAGCCTTTGCTACTATTTTTCACTATAGTCTGCCTTCACCTTAATGCAGACATCCACATAT
TTTAATCACTTTAAAATAAAAAGGAAGATATATTAGAAGCTATGATCCAATCTGTAAGCCAGATTAAAAT
TCACGAACTCTTCTTTCATTTGAATTGAATGCTTTGAGTTGGGGTAGATTATCGCAAATTACTCATCACA
TTTATTGACTACGAACTTGCTGATGTCCTTTTTTTATTTATATTTTTCTTCAGTGAAGCGATTTTTTTTT
TACACAGACCAAGACGGAAAAAAGTAGCTAAGGAAGAAAACAAAATCATGAAAAAAATGTGAAGTGATCA
TGCACATCGCATCAACTTAAACATTGGCTTAGAGATATATAGAGTTAGAGTTTACGGCAACCTTTAAGCA
CCAATACCTTTTGGCATAGTCTAAAGACCTGGTTCTTAATTTTAAACAAATTTAACTAAAGATTTCCCTA
TCAAAGAAGTAACGAGTTGACAGATTTTCTCAAAATAAATCGATACTGCATTTCTAGGCATATCCAGCGA
GATCTATGCGTTTCAACAAGCTCGACCTCAATCTTCTGGTCGCCCTGGATGCACTGCTCACGGAGATGAG
CATCAGCCGCGCCGCCGAAAAGATCCATCTGAGCCAGTCGGCCATGAGCAATGCCCTGGCGCGGCTGCGC
GAGTATTTCGATGATGAATTGCTGATCCAGGTGGGCCGGCGCATGGAGCCCACGCCGCGCGCCGAGGTGC
TCAAGGATGCGGTGCATGATGTGCTGCGGCGTATCGATGGCTCCATCGCGGCGCTGCCGGCCTTCGTGCC
GGCCGAGTCCACGCGCGAGTTTCGCATCTCGGTTTCGGACTTTACGCTCTCCGTCCTCATCCCCCGGGTG
CTGGCGCGCGCGCACGCCGAGGGCAAGCACATCCGCTTTGCCCTGATGCCGCAGGTGCAAGACCCGACCC
GCTCGCTGGATCGGGCCGAGGTGGACCTGCTGGTCTTGCCGCAGGAATTCTGCACGCCCGATCATCCTGC
CGAAGAGGTCTTCCGCGAACGGCATGTCTGCGTGGTCTGGCGCGACAGTGCGCTGGCGCAAGGCGAGCTG
ACGCTGGAACGCTACATGGCCTCAGGCCATGTGGTGATGGTGCCGCCTGGGGCCAATGCGTCGTCGGTGG
AGGCGTGGATGGCCAGGAAGCTGGGCTTTGCGCGCCGGGTGGAAGTGACCAGCTTCAGCTTCGCTTCTGC
GCTGGCGCTGGTACAGGGGACGGACCGCATCGCCACGGTGCATGCCCGGCTGGCGCAGCTGCTGGCTCCG
CAATGGCCGGTGGTGATCAAGGAGAGTCCGCTGTCGCTGGGCGAGATGCGGCAGATGATGCAGTGGCATC
GCTACCGCAGCAATGATCCTGGCATCCAGTGGCTGCGTCGGGTGTTTCTGGAGAGTGCGCAGGAGATGGA
TGCGGCGCTGCCAGGCATCTGCGGATCCGATCCAAAAAAGAAGAGAAAGGTA
Features (pLannotate 1.2.2; 9 found; start..end, strand, type, name):
      4..24      +  CDS            SV40 NLS: nuclear localization signal of SV40 (simian virus 40) large T antigen
     38..262     +  terminator     PGK1 terminator (fragment): S. cerevisae PGK1; transcription terminator for 3-phosphoglycerate kinase gene
    720..1427    +  CDS            mCherry: mCherry is a basic (constitutively fluorescent) red fluorescent protein published in 2004, derived from Discosoma sp.. It is reported to be a very rapidly-maturing monomer with low acid sensitivity.
   1716..1892    +  promoter       URA3 promoter (fragment): S. cerevisiae URA3
   1893..2696    +  CDS            URA3: orotidine-5'-phosphate decarboxylase, required for uracil biosynthesis; S. cerevisiae URA3; yeast auxotrophic marker, counterselectable with 5-fluoroorotic acid (5-FOA)
   2779..3282    +  misc_feature   CEN/ARS: S. cerevisiae CEN6 centromere fused to an autonomously replicating sequence
   3326..4141    -  CDS            KanR: aminoglycoside phosphotransferase; aph(3')-Ia; confers resistance to kanamycin in bacteria or G418 (Geneticin®) in eukaryotes
   4366..4954    +  rep_origin     ori: high-copy-number ColE1/pMB1/pBR322/pUC origin of replication
   6752..6772    +  CDS            SV40 NLS: nuclear localization signal of SV40 (simian virus 40) large T antigen
