[The description below was written by a language model from this plasmid's Addgene catalogue record and pLannotate feature annotations shown in this document.]
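Description:
S3_006_026_096 is a yeast expression plasmid built in the modular Yeast Toolkit style (the record lists the backbone as pYTKMV1, while the purpose line refers to pYTK096) that carries a two-gene naringenin biosensor for Saccharomyces cerevisiae. In E. coli it is maintained through a ColE1/pUC-type origin and selected with kanamycin via the aph(3')-Ia gene. The catalogue lists it as low copy even though the annotated origin is of the high-copy type. In yeast, a URA3 marker with its own promoter provides uracil prototrophy selection and can be counterselected with 5-FOA. The annotated CEN6/ARS element indicates stable, low-copy episomal maintenance.

The payload consists of a sensor cassette and a reporter cassette. In the first, the weak constitutive REV1 promoter drives FdeR-N_2xNLS, a 948 bp insert encoding the flavonoid-responsive bacterial transcription factor FdeR fused to two SV40 nuclear localization signals, followed by the PGK1 terminator. The two annotated NLS copies sit on either side of the numbering origin of the circular sequence, just upstream of that terminator, which is consistent with a tandem C-terminal arrangement. The feature table does not annotate the FdeR coding region or the REV1 promoter themselves. In the second cassette, a GPM1 promoter (spelled pGMP1 in one field) modified with the fdeO operator controls mCherry, terminated by tTDH1. These regulatory parts are also unannotated. Because FdeR binding at fdeO responds to naringenin, red fluorescence serves as a readout of intracellular naringenin. The associated publication describes such sensors being designed and characterized for screening a modularly assembled naringenin biosynthetic pathway library in yeast.
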