Addgene plasmid #134418: S3_006_026_096
Purpose: pYTK096-pREV1_FdeR-N_2NLS_tPGK1- pGPM1-fdeO_mcherry_tTDH1
Depositing lab: Mattheos Koffas. Depositing organization: Rensselaer Polytechnic Institute. Publication: Design and Characterization of Biosensors for the Screening of Modular Assembled Naringenin Biosynthetic Library in Saccharomyces cerevisiae. Wang R, Cress BF, Yang Z, Hordines JC 3rd, Zhao S, Jung GY, Wang Z, Koffas MAG. ACS Synth Biol. 2019 Sep 20;8(9):2121-2130. doi: 10.1021/acssynbio.9b00212. Epub 2019 Aug 28. PubMed 31433622.
Backbone
  Vector backbone: pYTKMV1
  Vector type: Yeast Expression
  Selectable markers: URA3
Growth in bacteria
  Bacterial resistance: Kanamycin, 50 μg/mL
  Growth temperature: 37°C
  Growth strain: DH5alpha
  Copy number: Low Copy
Gene/Insert 1
  Gene/Insert name: mCherry
  Insert size (bp): 711
  Mutation: none
  Promoter: pGMP1
  Tag / fusion protein: none
  Cloning method: Unknown
  Sequencing primers: 5′ CTGAACTGGCCGATAATTGCAGACG; 3′ GGTTCGTAACATCTCTGTAACTGCT
Gene/Insert 2
  Gene/Insert name: FdeR-N_2xNLS
  Insert size (bp): 948
  Mutation: none
  Promoter: pREV1
  Tag / fusion protein: none
  Cloning method: Unknown
  Sequencing primers: 5′ CTGAACTGGCCGATAATTGCAGACG; 3′ GGTTCGTAACATCTCTGTAACTGCT
Terms and licenses: Academic/Nonprofit Terms; Industry Terms: Not Available to Industry
How to cite: S3_006_026_096 was a gift from Mattheos Koffas (Addgene plasmid # 134418 ; http://n2t.net/addgene:134418 ; RRID:Addgene_134418)
